>Addgene plasmid #179638 | CMVTO-SEAP-26Sfur-B2AD-hcvs-KKMP | addgene full sequence | sequence record 356884 | Addgene NGS Result
GATCCCCTATGGTGCACTCTCAGTACAATCTGCTCTGATGCCGCATAGTTAAGCCAGTATCTGCTCCCTG
CTTGTGTGTTGGAGGTCGCTGAGTAGTGCGCGAGCAAAATTTAAGCTACAACAAGGCAAGGCTTGACCGA
CAATTGCATGAAGAATCTGCTTAGGGTTAGGCGTTTTGCGCTGCTTCGTACGGGCCAGATATACGCGTTG
ACATTGATTATTGACTAGTTATTAATAGTAATCAATTACGGGGTCATTAGTTCATAGCCCATATATGGAG
TTCCGCGTTACATAACTTACGGTAAATGGCCCGCCTGGCTGACCGCCCAACGACCCCCGCCCATTGACGT
CAATAATGACGTATGTTCCCATAGTAACGCCAATAGGGACTTTCCATTGACGTCAATGGGTGGAGTATTT
ACGGTAAACTGCCCACTTGGCAGTACATCAAGTGTATCATATGCCAAGTACGCCCCCTATTGACGTCAAT
GACGGTAAATGGCCCGCCTGGCATTATGCCCAGTACATGACCTTATGGGACTTTCCTACTTGGCAGTACA
TCTACGTATTAGTCATCGCTATTACCATGGTGATGCGGTTTTGGCAGTACATCAATGGGCGTGGATAGCG
GTTTGACTCACGGGGATTTCCAAGTCTCCACCCCATTGACGTCAATGGGAGTTTGTTTTGGCACCAAAAT
CAACGGGACTTTCCAAAATGTCGTAACAACTCCGCCCCATTGACGCAAATGGGCGGTAGGCGTGTACGGT
GGGAGGTCTATATAAGCAGAGCTCTCCCTATCAGTGATAGAGATCTCCCTATCAGTGATAGAGATCGTCG
ACGAGCTCGTTTAGTGAACCGTCAGATCGCCTGGAGACGCCATCCACGCTGTTTTGACCTCCATAGAAGA
CACCGGGACCGATCCAGCCTCCGGACTCTAGCGTTTAAACTTAAGCTTCGCCACCATGCTGCTCCTGTTG
CTGCTGCTGGGCCTGAGGCTACAGCTCTCCCTGGGCATCATCCCAGTTGAGGAGGAGAACCCGGACTTCT
GGAACCGCGAGGCAGCCGAGGCCCTGGGTGCCGCCAAGAAGCTGCAGCCTGCACAGACAGCCGCCAAGAA
CCTCATCATCTTCCTGGGCGATGGGATGGGGGTGTCTACGGTGACAGCTGCCAGGATTCTAAAAGGGCAG
AAGAAGGACAAACTGGGGCCTGAGATACCCCTGGCCATGGACCGCTTCCCATATGTGGCTCTGTCCAAGA
CATACAATGTAGACAAACATGTGCCAGACAGTGGAGCCACAGCCACGGCCTACCTGTGCGGGGTCAAGGG
CAACTTCCAGACCATTGGCTTGAGTGCAGCCGCCCGCTTTAACCAGTGCAACACGACACGCGGCAACGAG
GTCATCTCCGTGATGAATCGGGCCAAGAAAGCAGGGAAGTCAGTGGGAGTGGTAACCACCACACGAGTGC
AGCACGCCTCGCCAGCCGGCACCTACGCCCACACGGTGAACCGCAACTGGTACTCGGACGCCGACGTGCC
TGCCTCGGCCCGCCAGGAGGGGTGCCAGGACATCGCTACGCAGCTCATCTCCAACATGGACATTGACGTG
ATCCTAGGTGGAGGCCGAAAATACATGTTTCCCATGGGAACCCCAGACCCTGAGTACCCAGATGACTACA
GCCAAGGTGGGACCAGGCTGGACGGGAAGAATCTGGTGCAGGAATGGCTGGCGAAGCGCCAGGGTGCCCG
GTATGTGTGGAACCGCACTGAGCTCATGCAGGCTTCCCTGGACCCGTCTGTGACCCATCTCATGGGTCTC
TTTGAGCCTGGAGACATGAAATACGAGATCCACCGAGACTCCACACTGGACCCCTCCCTGATGGAGATGA
CAGAGGCTGCCCTGCGCCTGCTGAGCAGGAACCCCCGCGGCTTCTTCCTCTTCGTGGAGGGTGGTCGCAT
CGACCATGGTCATCATGAAAGCAGGGCTTACCGGGCACTGACTGAGACGATCATGTTCGACGACGCCATT
GAGAGGGCGGGCCAGCTCACCAGCGAGGAGGACACGCTGAGCCTCGTCACTGCCGACCACTCCCACGTCT
TCTCCTTCGGAGGCTACCCCCTGCGAGGGAGCTCCATCTTCGGGCTGGCCCCTGGCAAGGCCCGGGACAG
GAAGGCCTACACGGTCCTCCTATACGGAAACGGTCCAGGCTATGTGCTCAAGGACGGCGCTCGGCCGGAT
GTTACCGAGAGCGAGAGCGGGAGCCCCGAGTATCGGCAGCAGTCAGCAGTGCCCCTGGACGAAGAGACCC
ACGCAGGCGAGGACGTGGCGGTGTTCGCGCGCGGCCCGCAGGCGCACCTGGTTCACGGCGTGCAGGAGCA
GACCTTCATAGCGCACGTCATGGCCTTCGCCGCCTGCCTGGAGCCCTACACCGCCTGCGACCTGGCACCC
CCCGCCGGCACCACCGACGCCGCGCACCCGGGTGGATCCTCTGGCAGAAGCAAAAGAAGCGTCATTGACG
GCTTTACCCTGACCAGCGACGAGGTGTGGGTGGTGGGCATGGGCATCGTCATGTCTCTCATCGTCCTGGC
CATCGTGTTTGGCAATGTGCTGGTCATCACAGCCATTGCCAAGTTCGAGCGTCTGCAGACGGTCACCTCT
ACCGTGAGCGAGGAAGCTAGTGAGGATGTCGTCTGCTGCTCAATGTCCTACACATGGACAGGAGCCCTGG
GTACCAAGTACAAAAGCAGACGCAGTTTTATTGATGAAAAGAAAATGCCTTAGGGCCCGAACAAAAACTC
ATCTCAGAAGAGGATCTGAATAGCGCCGTCGACCATCATCATAATCATCATTGAGTTTAAACCCGCTGAT
CAGCCTCGACTGTGCCTTCTAGTTGCCAGCCATCTGTTGTTTGCCCCTCCCCCGTGCCTTCCTTGACCCT
GGAAGGTGCCACTCCCACTGTCCTTTCCTAATAAAATGAGGAAATTGCATCGCATTGTCTGAGTAGGTGT
CATTCTATTCTGGGGGGTGGGGTGGGGCAGGACAGCAAGGGGGAGGATTGGGAAGACAATAGCAGGCATG
CTGGGGATGCGGTGGGCTCTATGGAGATCTATCGATGTTCTGGGGATGCGGTGGGCTCTATGGCTTCTGA
GGCGGAAAGAACCAGCTGGGGCTCTAGGGGGTATCCCC
[124 nt withheld, positions 3189-3312]
C
[91 nt withheld, positions 3314-3404]
AGGGTGATGGTTCACGTACCTAGAAGTTCCTATTCCGAAGTTCCTATTCTCTAGAAAGTATAGGAACTTC
CTTGGCCAAAAAGCCTGAACTCACCGCGACGTCTGTCGAGAAGTTTCTGATCGAAAAGTTCGACAGCGTC
TCCGACCTGATGCAGCTCTCGGAGGGCGAAGAATCTCGTGCTTTCAGCTTCGATGTAGGAGGGCGTGGAT
ATGTCCTGCGGGTAAATAGCTGCGCCGATGGTTTCTACAAAGATCGTTATGTTTATCGGCACTTTGCATC
GGCCGCGCTCCCGATTCCGGAAGTGCTTGACATTGGGGAATTCAGCGAGAGCCTGACCTATTGCATCTCC
CGCCGTGCACAGGGTGTCACGTTGCAAGACCTGCCTGAAACCGAACTGCCCGCTGTTCTGCAGCCGGTCG
CGGAGGCCATGGATGCGATCGCTGCGGCCGATCTTAGCCAGACGAGCGGGTTCGGCCCATTCGGACCGCA
AGGAATCGGTCAATACACTACATGGCGTGATTTCATATGCGCGATTGCTGATCCCCATGTGTATCACTGG
CAAACTGTGATGGACGACACCGTCAGTGCGTCCGTCGCGCAGGCTCTCGATGAGCTGATGCTTTGGGCCG
AGGACTGCCCCGAAGTCCGGCACCTCGTGCACGCGGATTTCGGCTCCAACAATGTCCTGACGGACAATGG
CCGCATAACAGCGGTCATTGACTGGAGCGAGGCGATGTTCGGGGATTCCCAATACGAGGTCGCCAACATC
TTCTTCTGGAGGCCGTGGTTGGCTTGTATGGAGCAGCAGACGCGCTACTTCGAGCGGAGGCATCCGGAGC
TTGCAGGATCGCCGCGGCTCCGGGCGTATATGCTCCGCATTGGTCTTGACCAACTCTATCAGAGCTTGGT
TGACGGCAATTTCGATGATGCAGCTTGGGCGCAGGGTCGATGCGACGCAATCGTCCGATCCGGAGCCGGG
ACTGTCGGGCGTACACAAATCGCCCGCAGAAGCGCGGCCGTCTGGACCGATGGCTGTGTAGAAGTACTCG
CCGATAGTGGAAACCGACGCCCCAGCACTCGTCCGAGGGCAAAGGAATAGCACGTACTACGAGATTTCGA
TTCCACCGCCGCCTTCTATGAAAGGTTGGGCTTCGGAATCGTTTTCCGGGACGCCGGCTGGATGATCCTC
CAGCGCGGGGATCTCATGCTGGAGTTCTTCGCCCACCCCAACTTGTTTATTGCAGCTTATAATGGTTACA
AATAAAGCAATAGCATCACAAATTTCACAAATAAAGCATTTTTTTCACTGCATTCTAGTTGTGGTTTGTC
CAAACTCATCAATGTATCTTATCATGTCTGTATACCGTCGACCTCTAGCTAGAGCTTGGCGTAATCATGG
TCATAGCTGTTTCCTGTGTGAAATTGTTATCCGCTCACAATTCCACACAACATACGAGCCGGAAGCATAA
AGTGTAAAGCCTGGGGTGCCTAATGAGTGAGCTAACTCACATTAATTGCGTTGCGCTCACTGCCCGCTTT
CCAGTCGGGAAACCTGTCGTGCCAGCTGCATTAATGAATCGGCCAACGCGCGGGGAGAGGCGGTTTGCGT
ATTGGGCGCTCTTCCGCTTCCTCGCTCACTGACTCGCTGCGCTCGGTCGTTCGGCTGCGGCGAGCGGTAT
CAGCTCACTCAAAGGCGGTAATACGGTTATCCACAGAATCAGGGGATAACGCAGGAAAGAACATGTGAGC
AAAAGGCCAGCAAAAGGCCAGGAACCGTAAAAAGGCCGCGTTGCTGGCGTTTTTCCATAGGCTCCGCCCC
CCTGACGAGCATCACAAAAATCGACGCTCAAGTCAGAGGTGGCGAAACCCGACAGGACTATAAAGATACC
AGGCGTTTCCCCCTGGAAGCTCCCTCGTGCGCTCTCCTGTTCCGACCCTGCCGCTTACCGGATACCTGTC
CGCCTTTCTCCCTTCGGGAAGCGTGGCGCTTTCTCATAGCTCACGCTGTAGGTATCTCAGTTCGGTGTAG
GTCGTTCGCTCCAAGCTGGGCTGTGTGCACGAACCCCCCGTTCAGCCCGACCGCTGCGCCTTATCCGGTA
ACTATCGTCTTGAGTCCAACCCGGTAAGACACGACTTATCGCCACTGGCAGCAGCCACTGGTAACAGGAT
TAGCAGAGCGAGGTATGTAGGCGGTGCTACAGAGTTCTTGAAGTGGTGGCCTAACTACGGCTACACTAGA
AGAACAGTATTTGGTATCTGCGCTCTGCTGAAGCCAGTTACCTTCGGAAAAAGAGTTGGTAGCTCTTGAT
CCGGCAAACAAACCACCGCTGGTAGCGGTGGTTTTTTTGTTTGCAAGCAGCAGATTACGCGCAGAAAAAA
AGGATCTCAAGAAGATCCTTTGATCTTTTCTACGGGGTCTGACGCTCAGTGGAACGAAAACTCACGTTAA
GGGATTTTGGTCATGAGATTATCAAAAAGGATCTTCACCTAGATCCTTTTAAATTAAAAATGAAGTTTTA
AATCAATCTAAAGTATATATGAGTAAACTTGGTCTGACAGTTACCAATGCTTAATCAGTGAGGCACCTAT
CTCAGCGATCTGTCTATTTCGTTCATCCATAGTTGCCTGACTCCCCGTCGTGTAGATAACTACGATACGG
GAGGGCTTACCATCTGGCCCCAGTGCTGCAATGATACCGCGAGACCCACGCTCACCGGCTCCAGATTTAT
CAGCAATAAACCAGCCAGCCGGAAGGGCCGAGCGCAGAAGTGGTCCTGCAACTTTATCCGCCTCCATCCA
GTCTATTAATTGTTGCCGGGAAGCTAGAGTAAGTAGTTCGCCAGTTAATAGTTTGCGCAACGTTGTTGCC
ATTGCTACAGGCATCGTGGTGTCACGCTCGTCGTTTGGTATGGCTTCATTCAGCTCCGGTTCCCAACGAT
CAAGGCGAGTTACATGATCCCCCATGTTGTGCAAAAAAGCGGTTAGCTCCTTCGGTCCTCCGATCGTTGT
CAGAAGTAAGTTGGCCGCAGTGTTATCACTCATGGTTATGGCAGCACTGCATAATTCTCTTACTGTCATG
CCATCCGTAAGATGCTTTTCTGTGACTGGTGAGTACTCAACCAAGTCATTCTGAGAATAGTGTATGCGGC
GACCGAGTTGCTCTTGCCCGGCGTCAATACGGGATAATACCGCGCCACATAGCAGAACTTTAAAAGTGCT
CATCATTGGAAAACGTTCTTCGGGGCGAAAACTCTCAAGGATCTTACCGCTGTTGAGATCCAGTTCGATG
TAACCCACTCGTGCACCCAACTGATCTTCAGCATCTTTTACTTTCACCAGCGTTTCTGGGTGAGCAAAAA
CAGGAAGGCAAAATGCCGCAAAAAAGGGAATAAGGGCGACACGGAAATGTTGAATACTCATACTCTTCCT
TTTTCAATATTATTGAAGCATTTATCAGGGTTATTGTCTCATGAGCGGATACATATTTGAATGTATTTAG
AAAAATAAACAAATAGGGGTTCCGCGCACATTTCCCCGAAAAGTGCCACCTGACGTCGACGGATCGGGAG
ATCTCCC
Features (pLannotate 1.2.2; 23 found; start..end, strand, type, name):
      8..60      -  misc_feature   bom (fragment): basis of mobility region from pBR322
    210..589     +  enhancer       CMV enhancer: human cytomegalovirus immediate early enhancer
    590..793     +  promoter       CMV promoter: human cytomegalovirus (CMV) immediate early promoter
    795..814     +  promoter       PLtetO-1 promoter (fragment): modified phage lambda PL promoter with tet operator sites (Lutz and Bujard, 1997)
    816..835     +  promoter       PLtetO-1 promoter (fragment): modified phage lambda PL promoter with tet operator sites (Lutz and Bujard, 1997)
    843..876     +  promoter       TRE3GV promoter (fragment): 3rd-generation Tet-responsive promoter that can be activated by binding of Tet-On® 3G, optimized for retroviral and lentiviral vectors
    966..2468    +  CDS            SEAP: secreted alkaline phosphatase from human placenta The natural enzyme has a C-terminal transmembrane sequence that is replaced by a GPI anchor.
   2526..2657    +  CDS            ADRB2 (fragment): ADRB2_HUMAN - Also known as ADRB2R, B2AR. Experimental evidence at protein level: Swiss-Prot protein existence level 1. Beta-adrenergic receptors mediate the catecholamine-induced activation of adenylate cyclase through the action of G proteins. The beta-2-adrenergic receptor binds epinephrine with an approximately 30- fold greater affinity than it does norepinephrine. From Homo sapiens (Human).
   2880..3104    +  polyA_signal   bGH poly(A) signal: bovine growth hormone polyadenylation signal
   3120..3143    +  polyA_signal   bGH poly(A) signal (fragment): bovine growth hormone polyadenylation signal
   3147..3168    +  promoter       SV40 promoter (fragment): SV40 enhancer and early promoter
   3189..3422    +  rep_origin     f1 ori (fragment) (sequence partly withheld): f1 bacteriophage origin of replication; arrow indicates direction of (+) strand synthesis
   3427..3474    +  protein_bind   FRT: FLP-mediated recombination occurs in the 8-bp core sequence TCTAGAAA (Turan and Bode, 2011). FLP recombinase from the Saccharomyces cerevisiae 2μ plasmid
   3482..4504    +  CDS            HygR: aminoglycoside phosphotransferase from E. coli; aph(4)-Ia; confers resistance to hygromycin
   4514..4639    +  CDS            ble (fragment): BLE_KLEPN - Experimental evidence at protein level: Swiss-Prot protein existence level 1. Binding protein with a strong affinity to the bleomycin family of antibiotics. Binds to CL990; an antimitotic-antibiotic compound. From Klebsiella pneumoniae.
   4634..4755    +  polyA_signal   SV40 poly(A) signal: SV40 polyadenylation signal
   4828..4844    -  protein_bind   lac operator: The lac repressor binds to the lac operator to inhibit transcription in E. coli. This inhibition can be relieved by adding lactose or isopropyl-β-D-thiogalactopyranoside (IPTG). lac repressor encoded by lacI
   4852..4882    -  promoter       lac promoter: promoter for the E. coli lac operon
   4897..4918    -  protein_bind   CAP binding site: CAP binding activates transcription in the presence of cAMP. E. coli catabolite activator protein
   4931..5023    -  CDS            lacI (fragment): lac repressor; lacI; The lac repressor binds to the lac operator to inhibit transcription in E. coli. This inhibition can be relieved by adding lactose or isopropyl-β-D-thiogalactopyranoside (IPTG).
   5206..5794    -  rep_origin     ori: high-copy-number ColE1/pMB1/pBR322/pUC origin of replication
   5965..6825    -  CDS            AmpR: β-lactamase; bla; confers resistance to ampicillin, carbenicillin, and related antibiotics
   6826..6930    -  promoter       AmpR promoter: bla
