[The description below was written by a language model from this plasmid's Addgene catalogue record and pLannotate feature annotations shown in this document.]
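Description:
CMVTO-SEAP-26Sfur-B2AD-hcvs-KKMP is a 6,981-bp mammalian expression plasmid built on the CMVTO-FlpIn backbone. It is propagated in E. coli through a high-copy ColE1/pUC-type origin and selected with ampicillin via the β-lactamase gene. The expression cassette is driven by the human CMV immediate-early enhancer and promoter, followed by short tet operator-like sequences (annotated as fragments of PLtetO-1 and TRE3GV). This fits the "TO" in the name and would allow repression by Tet repressor in suitable host cells. Transcription ends at a bGH polyadenylation signal. Downstream lies an FRT site directly ahead of a hygromycin resistance gene with no annotated promoter of its own, followed by an SV40 poly(A) signal. This is the usual Flp-In arrangement, in which FLP-mediated integration at a genomic FRT landing site places the marker behind a resident promoter, so that hygromycin selects for correct single-copy integrants.

The synthetic insert, "SEAP RELEASE", encodes human placental secreted alkaline phosphatase fused at its C terminus to a fragment of the human β2-adrenergic receptor (ADRB2), which presumably supplies the single transmembrane segment named in the stated purpose. The remaining modules are not annotated and can only be inferred from the construct name: a linker with a furin site (26Sfur), a hepatitis C virus protease cleavage site (hcvs) and a C-terminal KKMP motif, probably a dilysine-type ER retention signal. The recorded purpose is HCV-protease-inducible release. The likely logic is that the reporter stays retained in the cell until the protease removes the retention motif, after which it traffics onward and SEAP is secreted. The construct serves as a reporter for protease-controlled protein secretion.
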