Addgene plasmid #179638: CMVTO-SEAP-26Sfur-B2AD-hcvs-KKMP
Purpose: HCVP-inducible single TM SEAP RELEASE construct
Depositing lab: Xiaojing Gao. Depositing organization: Stanford University. Publication: Protease-controlled secretion and display of intercellular signals. Vlahos AE, Kang J, Aldrete CA, Zhu R, Chong LS, Elowitz MB, Gao XJ. Nat Commun. 2022 Feb 17;13(1):912. doi: 10.1038/s41467-022-28623-y. PubMed 35177637.
Backbone
  Vector backbone: CMVTO-FlpIn
  Vector type: Mammalian Expression
Growth in bacteria
  Bacterial resistance: Ampicillin, 100 μg/mL
  Growth temperature: 37°C
  Growth strain: DH5alpha
  Copy number: High Copy
Gene/Insert
  Gene/Insert name: SEAP RELEASE
  Species: Synthetic
Terms and licenses: Academic/Nonprofit Terms; Industry Terms: Not Available to Industry
How to cite: CMVTO-SEAP-26Sfur-B2AD-hcvs-KKMP was a gift from Xiaojing Gao (Addgene plasmid # 179638 ; http://n2t.net/addgene:179638 ; RRID:Addgene_179638)
